>Addgene plasmid #195973 | 791 p3E-2A-pCS2MCSpA v2 | addgene full sequence | sequence record 393253 | Addgene NGS Result
GTAAAACGACGGCCAGTCTTAAAATTCTACAGGTCACTAATACCATCTAAGTAGTTGGTTCATAGTGACT
GCATATGTTGTGTTTTACAGTATTATGTAGTCTGTTTTTTATGCAAAATCTAATTTAATATATTGATATT
TATATCATTTTACGTTTCTCGTTCAACTTTCTTGTACAAAGTGGGGGGATCTGGAGCCACGAACTTCTCT
CTGTTAAAGCAAGCAGGAGACGTGGAAGAAAACCCCGGTCCTAGGGATCCCATCGATTCGAATTCAAGGC
CTCTCGAGCCTCTAGTGGCGCGCCTCTAGAACTATAGTGAGTCGTATTACGTAGATCCAGACATGATAAG
ATACATTGATGAGTTTGGACAAACCACAACTAGAATGCAGTGAAAAAAATGCTTTATTTGTGAAATTTGT
GATGCTATTGCTTTATTTGTAACCATTATAAGCTGCAATAAACAAGTTAACAACAACAATTGCATTCATT
TTATGTTTCAGGTTCAGGGGGAGGTGTGGGAGGTTTTTTAATTCGCGGCCGCGGCGCCAATGCATTGGGC
CCGGTACCGATCCACCGGATCTTGACCAACTTTATTATACAAAGTTGGCATTATAAAAAAGCATTGCTTA
TCAATTTGTTGCAACGAACAGGTCACTATCAGTCAAAATAAAATCATTATTTGGAGCTCCATGGTAGCGT
TAACGCGGCCATCCCCTATAGTGAGTCGTATTACATGGTCATAGCTGTTTCCTGGCAGCTCTGGCCCGTG
TCTCAAAATCTCTGATGTTACATTGCACAAGATAAAAATATATCATCATGAACAATAAAACTGTCTGCTT
ACATAAACAGTAATACAAGGGGTGTTATGAGCCATATTCAACGGGAAACGTCGAGGCCGCGATTAAATTC
CAACATGGATGCTGATTTATATGGGTATAAATGGGCTCGCGATAATGTCGGGCAATCAGGTGCGACAATC
TATCGCTTGTATGGGAAGCCCGATGCGCCAGAGTTGTTTCTGAAACATGGCAAAGGTAGCGTTGCCAATG
ATGTTACAGATGAGATGGTCAGACTAAACTGGCTGACGGAATTTATGCCTCTTCCGACCATCAAGCATTT
TATCCGTACTCCTGATGATGCATGGTTACTCACCACTGCGATCCCCGGAAAAACAGCATTCCAGGTATTA
GAAGAATATCCTGATTCAGGTGAAAATATTGTTGATGCGCTGGCAGTGTTCCTGCGCCGGTTGCATTCGA
TTCCTGTTTGTAATTGTCCTTTTAACAGCGATCGCGTATTTCGTCTCGCTCAGGCGCAATCACGAATGAA
TAACGGTTTGGTTGATGCGAGTGATTTTGATGACGAGCGTAATGGCTGGCCTGTTGAACAAGTCTGGAAA
GAAATGCATAAACTTTTGCCATTCTCACCGGATTCAGTCGTCACTCATGGTGATTTCTCACTTGATAACC
TTATTTTTGACGAGGGGAAATTAATAGGTTGTATTGATGTTGGACGAGTCGGAATCGCAGACCGATACCA
GGATCTTGCCATCCTATGGAACTGCCTCGGTGAGTTTTCTCCTTCATTACAGAAACGGCTTTTTCAAAAA
TATGGTATTGATAATCCTGATATGAATAAATTGCAGTTTCATTTGATGCTCGATGAGTTTTTCTAATCAG
AATTGGTTAATTGGTTGTAACACTGGCAGAGCATTACGCTGACTTGACGGGACGGCGCAAGCTCATGACC
AAAATCCCTTAACGTGAGTTACGCGTCGTTCCACTGAGCGTCAGACCCCGTAGAAAAGATCAAAGGATCT
TCTTGAGATCCTTTTTTTCTGCGCGTAATCTGCTGCTTGCAAACAAAAAAACCACCGCTACCAGCGGTGG
TTTGTTTGCCGGATCAAGAGCTACCAACTCTTTTTCCGAAGGTAACTGGCTTCAGCAGAGCGCAGATACC
AAATACTGTTCTTCTAGTGTAGCCGTAGTTAGGCCACCACTTCAAGAACTCTGTAGCACCGCCTACATAC
CTCGCTCTGCTAATCCTGTTACCAGTGGCTGCTGCCAGTGGCGATAAGTCGTGTCTTACCGGGTTGGACT
CAAGACGATAGTTACCGGATAAGGCGCAGCGGTCGGGCTGAACGGGGGGTTCGTGCACACAGCCCAGCTT
GGAGCGAACGACCTACACCGAACTGAGATACCTACAGCGTGAGCTATGAGAAAGCGCCACGCTTCCCGAA
GGGAGAAAGGCGGACAGGTATCCGGTAAGCGGCAGGGTCGGAACAGGAGAGCGCACGAGGGAGCTTCCAG
GGGGAAACGCCTGGTATCTTTATAGTCCTGTCGGGTTTCGCCACCTCTGACTTGAGCGTCGATTTTTGTG
ATGCTCGTCAGGGGGGCGGAGCCTATGGAAAAACGCCAGCAACGCGGCCTTTTTACGGTTCCTGGCCTTT
TGCTGGCCTTTTGCTCACATGTTCTTTCCTGCGTTATCCCCTGATTCTGTGGATAACCGTATTACCGCCT
TTGAGTGAGCTGATACCGCTCGCCGCAGCCGAACGACCGAGCGCAGCGAGTCAGTGAGCGAGGAAGCGGA
AGAGCGCCCAATACGCAAACCGCCTCTCCCCGCGCGTTGGCCGATTCATTAATGCAGCTGGCACGACAGG
TTTCCCGACTGGAAAGCGGGCAGTGAGCGCAACGCAATTAATACGCGTACCGCTAGCCAGGAAGAGTTTG
TAGAAACGCAAAAAGGCCATCCGTCAGGATGGCCTTCTGCTTAGTTTGATGCCTGGCAGTTTATGGCGGG
CGTCCTGCCCGCCACCCTCCGGGCCGTTGCTTCACAACGTTCAAATCCGCTCCCGGCGGATTTGTCCTAC
TCAGGAGAGCGTTCACCGACAAACAACAGATAAAACGAAAGGCCCAGTCTTCCGACTGAGCCTTTCGTTT
TATTTGATGCCTGGCAGTTCCCTACTCTCGCGTTAACGCTAGCATGGATGTTTTCCCAGTCACGACGTT
Features (pLannotate 1.2.2; 13 found; start..end, strand, type, name):
     61..184     -  protein_bind   attR2: mutant version of attR; recombination site for the Gateway® LR reaction LR Clonase™
    196..252     +  CDS            P2A: 2A peptide from porcine teschovirus-1 polyprotein Eukaryotic ribosomes fail to insert a peptide bond between the Gly and Pro residues, yielding separate polypeptides.
    312..329     -  promoter       T7 promoter (fragment): promoter for bacteriophage T7 RNA polymerase
    334..468     -  polyA_signal   SV40 poly(A) signal: SV40 polyadenylation signal
    587..607     -  protein_bind   attB3: mutant version of attB; core recombination site for the Gateway® BP reaction BP Clonase™
    598..683     -  protein_bind   attL1 (fragment): mutant version of attL; recombination site for the Gateway® LR reaction LR Clonase™
    715..733     -  promoter       T7 promoter: promoter for bacteriophage T7 RNA polymerase
    867..1676    +  CDS            KanR: aminoglycoside phosphotransferase; aph(3')-Ia; confers resistance to kanamycin in bacteria or G418 (Geneticin®) in eukaryotes
   1823..2411    +  rep_origin     ori: high-copy-number ColE1/pMB1/pBR322/pUC origin of replication
   2594..2686    +  CDS            lacI (fragment): lac repressor; lacI; The lac repressor binds to the lac operator to inhibit transcription in E. coli. This inhibition can be relieved by adding lactose or isopropyl-β-D-thiogalactopyranoside (IPTG).
   2741..2768    -  terminator     rrnB T2 terminator: transcription terminator T2 from the E. coli rrnB gene
   2900..2943    +  terminator     rrnB T1 terminator: Escherichia coli rrnB; transcription terminator T1 from the E. coli rrnB gene
   2990..17      -  CDS            lacZα (fragment) (across the origin): LacZα fragment of β-galactosidase; lacZ fragment
