[The description below was written by a language model from this plasmid's Addgene catalogue record and pLannotate feature annotations shown in this document.]
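Description:
791 p3E-2A-pCS2MCSpA v2 is a small (about 3 kb) Gateway 3′ entry clone built on the p3E backbone, part of a toolkit of plasmids for multisite Gateway assembly of transgenes in zebrafish and other models. It is maintained in E. coli at high copy from a ColE1/pUC-type origin and selected with kanamycin through an aph(3′)-Ia resistance gene. The rrnB T1 and T2 terminators, together with short lacI and lacZα fragments, are remnants of the donor-vector backbone and insulate the recombination cassette from read-through transcription.

The payload lies between the Gateway recombination sites: an attR2 site on one side and, on the other, a site annotated as an attB3 core overlapping an attL fragment, which is the configuration expected for the attL3 site of a 3′ entry vector. Within this interval the table shows a P2A peptide coding sequence from porcine teschovirus-1, followed by a short unannotated stretch that corresponds to the multiple cloning site named in the insert field (the plasmid name suggests it derives from pCS2), a T7 promoter fragment, and an SV40 polyadenylation signal. Although the stated purpose reads "2A fluorophore", no fluorescent protein is annotated. The construct instead appears to be an empty scaffold into which a fluorophore or other coding sequence can be placed by restriction cloning in frame after the P2A. Once recombined in an LR reaction downstream of a middle-entry open reading frame lacking a stop codon, ribosomal skipping at the 2A would yield the upstream protein and the inserted one as separate polypeptides from a single transcript terminated by the SV40 poly(A). The plasmid carries no eukaryotic promoter, which would be supplied by the 5′ entry element.
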