Addgene plasmid #195973: 791 p3E-2A-pCS2MCSpA v2
Purpose: Gateway p3E 2A fluorophore
Depositing lab: Kristen Kwan & Christian Mosimann. Depositing organization: University of Utah. Publication: Next-generation plasmids for transgenesis in zebrafish and beyond. Kemmler CL, Moran HR, Murray BF, Scoresby A, Klem JR, Eckert RL, Lepovsky E, Bertho S, Nieuwenhuize S, Burger S, D'Agati G, Betz C, Puller AC, Felker A, Ditrychova K, Botschi S, Affolter M, Rohner N, Lovely CB, Kwan KM, Burger A, Mosimann C. Development. 2023 Mar 28:dev.201531. doi: 10.1242/dev.201531. PubMed 36975217.
Backbone
  Vector backbone: p3E
  Vector type: Other
Growth in bacteria
  Bacterial resistance: Kanamycin, 50 μg/mL
  Growth temperature: 37°C
  Growth strain: DH5alpha
  Copy number: High Copy
Gene/Insert
  Gene/Insert name: 2A-multiple cloning site
  Species: Other
  Cloning method: Restriction Enzyme; 5′ cloning site Unknown (unknown if destroyed)
Terms and licenses: Academic/Nonprofit Terms; Industry Terms: Not Available to Industry
Depositor comments: Please visit https://www.biorxiv.org/content/10.1101/2022.12.13.520107v1.article-info for bioRxiv preprint.
How to cite: 791 p3E-2A-pCS2MCSpA v2 was a gift from Kristen Kwan & Christian Mosimann (Addgene plasmid # 195973 ; http://n2t.net/addgene:195973 ; RRID:Addgene_195973)
